Addgene plasmid #163106: pRD399
Purpose: Expression of mEGFP_H-NSdbd in eukaryotes for visualisation of nuclear DNA
Depositing lab: Remus Dame. Depositing organization: Leiden University. Publication: HI-NESS: a family of genetically encoded DNA labels based on a bacterial nucleoid-associated protein. Rashid FM, Mahlandt E, van der Vaart M, Boer DEC, Varela Alvarez M, Henneman B, Brocken DJW, Voskamp P, Blok AJ, Shimizu TS, Meijer AH, Luijsterburg MS, Goedhart J, Cremazy FGE, Dame RT. Nucleic Acids Res. 2021 Nov 4. pii: 6414584. doi: 10.1093/nar/gkab993. PubMed 34734265.
Backbone
  Vector backbone: pcDNA3.1(+)
  Backbone manufacturer: Invitrogen
  Backbone size w/o insert (bp): 5376
  Vector type: Mammalian Expression ; Eukaryotic expression
  Selectable markers: Neomycin (select with G418)
Growth in bacteria
  Bacterial resistance: Ampicillin, 100 μg/mL
  Growth temperature: 37°C
  Growth strain: DH5alpha
  Copy number: High Copy
Gene/Insert
  Gene/Insert name: NLS_mEGFP_H-NSdbd_NLS (alt name: mEGFP HI-NESS)
  Species: Synthetic
  Insert size (bp): 942
  Promoter: CMV promoter; T7 promoter
  Cloning method: Gibson Cloning
Terms and licenses: Academic/Nonprofit Terms; Industry Terms: Not Available to Industry
How to cite: pRD399 was a gift from Remus Dame (Addgene plasmid # 163106 ; http://n2t.net/addgene:163106 ; RRID:Addgene_163106)
