[The description below was written by a language model from this plasmid's Addgene catalogue record and pLannotate feature annotations shown in this document.]
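Description:
pRD399 is a mammalian/eukaryotic expression plasmid built on the pcDNA3.1(+) backbone that encodes mEGFP HI-NESS, a synthetic, genetically encoded DNA label. The 942 bp insert, assembled by Gibson cloning, is described as NLS_mEGFP_H-NSdbd_NLS: monomeric EGFP fused in frame to a fragment of the Escherichia coli nucleoid-associated protein H-NS corresponding to its DNA-binding domain, flanked on both sides by nuclear localisation signals. The feature tables annotate the mEGFP coding sequence immediately followed by the hns fragment; the NLS elements are not separately annotated but are named in the catalogue entry. Expression is driven by the human CMV immediate-early enhancer and promoter and terminated by the bovine growth hormone polyadenylation signal. A T7 promoter lies between the CMV promoter and the coding sequence, which would permit in vitro transcription. The NLSs direct the fusion to the nucleus, where the H-NS domain binds DNA, so that the green fluorescence marks nuclear DNA in eukaryotic cells.

The plasmid is propagated in E. coli at high copy through a ColE1/pUC-type origin with ampicillin selection (AmpR under its own promoter), and it also carries an f1 origin. For selecting transfected cells, an SV40 early promoter drives the neomycin phosphotransferase gene, followed by an SV40 poly(A) signal, conferring G418 resistance. The short HIV-1 LTR, ble, lacI and lac promoter/operator hits are small fragments and probably backbone remnants rather than functional parts. Two full sequences are recorded, the depositor's at 6,318 nt and a sequencing result at 6,249 nt. Their annotations match through the expression cassette and differ mainly in the annotated extent of the SV40 promoter region upstream of neo.
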