Features (pLannotate 1.2.2; 21 found; start..end, strand, type, name):
     28..80      -  misc_feature   bom (fragment): basis of mobility region from pBR322
    235..614     +  enhancer       CMV enhancer: human cytomegalovirus immediate early enhancer
    615..818     +  promoter       CMV promoter: human cytomegalovirus (CMV) immediate early promoter
    814..847     +  LTR            5' LTR (truncated) (fragment): truncated 5' long terminal repeat (LTR) from HIV-1
    863..881     +  promoter       T7 promoter: promoter for bacteriophage T7 RNA polymerase
    981..1697    +  CDS            mEGFP: mEGFP is a basic (constitutively fluorescent) green fluorescent protein published in 2002, derived from Aequorea victoria. It has moderate acid sensitivity.
   1698..1871    +  CDS            hns (fragment): HNS_ECOLI - Also known as bglY From Escherichia coli (strain K12).
   1918..2142    +  polyA_signal   bGH poly(A) signal: bovine growth hormone polyadenylation signal
   2146..2167    +  promoter       SV40 promoter (fragment): SV40 enhancer and early promoter
   2188..2616    +  rep_origin     f1 ori (sequence partly withheld): f1 bacteriophage origin of replication; arrow indicates direction of (+) strand synthesis
   2630..2959    +  promoter       SV40 promoter: SV40 enhancer and early promoter
   3026..3817    +  CDS            neo: KKA2_KLEPN - Also known as kan, nptII. Experimental evidence at protein level: Swiss-Prot protein existence level 1. Resistance to kanamycin, neomycin, paromomycin, ribostamycin, butirosin and gentamicin B. From Klebsiella pneumoniae.
   3841..3999    +  CDS            ble (fragment): BLE_KLEPN - Experimental evidence at protein level: Swiss-Prot protein existence level 1. Binding protein with a strong affinity to the bleomycin family of antibiotics. Binds to CL990; an antimitotic-antibiotic compound. From Klebsiella pneumoniae.
   3994..4115    +  polyA_signal   SV40 poly(A) signal: SV40 polyadenylation signal
   4188..4204    -  protein_bind   lac operator: The lac repressor binds to the lac operator to inhibit transcription in E. coli. This inhibition can be relieved by adding lactose or isopropyl-β-D-thiogalactopyranoside (IPTG). lac repressor encoded by lacI
   4212..4242    -  promoter       lac promoter: promoter for the E. coli lac operon
   4257..4278    -  protein_bind   CAP binding site: CAP binding activates transcription in the presence of cAMP. E. coli catabolite activator protein
   4291..4383    -  CDS            lacI (fragment): lac repressor; lacI; The lac repressor binds to the lac operator to inhibit transcription in E. coli. This inhibition can be relieved by adding lactose or isopropyl-β-D-thiogalactopyranoside (IPTG).
   4566..5151    -  rep_origin     ori: high-copy-number ColE1/pMB1/pBR322/pUC origin of replication
   5322..6182    -  CDS            AmpR: β-lactamase; bla; confers resistance to ampicillin, carbenicillin, and related antibiotics
   6183..6287    -  promoter       AmpR promoter: bla
>Addgene plasmid #163106 | pRD399 | depositor full sequence | sequence record 316013 | pRD399 sequence 6318 bps
GACGGATCGGGAGATCTCCCGATCCCCTATGGTGCACTCTCAGTACAATCTGCTCTGATGCCGCATAGTT
AAGCCAGTATCTGCTCCCTGCTTGTGTGTTGGAGGTCGCTGAGTAGTGCGCGAGCAAAATTTAAGCTACA
ACAAGGCAAGGCTTGACCGACAATTGCATGAAGAATCTGCTTAGGGTTAGGCGTTTTGCGCTGCTTCGCG
ATGTACGGGCCAGATATACGCGTTGACATTGATTATTGACTAGTTATTAATAGTAATCAATTACGGGGTC
ATTAGTTCATAGCCCATATATGGAGTTCCGCGTTACATAACTTACGGTAAATGGCCCGCCTGGCTGACCG
CCCAACGACCCCCGCCCATTGACGTCAATAATGACGTATGTTCCCATAGTAACGCCAATAGGGACTTTCC
ATTGACGTCAATGGGTGGAGTATTTACGGTAAACTGCCCACTTGGCAGTACATCAAGTGTATCATATGCC
AAGTACGCCCCCTATTGACGTCAATGACGGTAAATGGCCCGCCTGGCATTATGCCCAGTACATGACCTTA
TGGGACTTTCCTACTTGGCAGTACATCTACGTATTAGTCATCGCTATTACCATGGTGATGCGGTTTTGGC
AGTACATCAATGGGCGTGGATAGCGGTTTGACTCACGGGGATTTCCAAGTCTCCACCCCATTGACGTCAA
TGGGAGTTTGTTTTGGCACCAAAATCAACGGGACTTTCCAAAATGTCGTAACAACTCCGCCCCATTGACG
CAAATGGGCGGTAGGCGTGTACGGTGGGAGGTCTATATAAGCAGAGCTCTCTGGCTAACTAGAGAACCCA
CTGCTTACTGGCTTATCGAAATTAATACGACTCACTATAGGGAGACCCAAGCTGGCTAGCGTTTAAACTT
AAGCTTGGTACCGAGCTCGGATCCCCGGGTACCGGTCGCCACCATGCCAAAGAAGAAGAGGAAGGTAGGC
ATGGTGAGCAAGGGCGAGGAGCTGTTCACCGGGGTGGTGCCCATCCTGGTCGAGCTGGACGGCGACGTAA
ACGGCCACAAGTTCAGCGTGTCCGGCGAGGGCGAGGGCGATGCCACCTACGGCAAGCTGACCCTGAAGTT
CATCTGCACCACCGGCAAGCTGCCCGTGCCCTGGCCCACCCTCGTGACCACCCTGACCTACGGCGTGCAG
TGCTTCAGCCGCTACCCCGACCACATGAAGCAGCACGACTTCTTCAAGTCCGCCATGCCCGAAGGCTACG
TCCAGGAGCGCACCATCTTCTTCAAGGACGACGGCAACTACAAGACCCGCGCCGAGGTGAAGTTCGAGGG
CGACACCCTGGTGAACCGCATCGAGCTGAAGGGCATCGACTTCAAGGAGGACGGCAACATCCTGGGGCAC
AAGCTGGAGTACAACTACAACAGCCACAACGTCTATATCATGGCCGACAAGCAGAAGAACGGCATCAAGG
TGAACTTCAAGATCCGCCACAACATCGAGGACGGCAGCGTGCAGCTCGCCGACCACTACCAGCAGAACAC
CCCCATCGGCGACGGCCCCGTGCTGCTGCCCGACAACCACTACCTGAGCACCCAGTCCAAGCTGAGCAAA
GACCCCAACGAGAAGCGCGATCACATGGTCCTGCTGGAGTTCGTGACCGCCGCCGGGATCACTCTCGGCA
TGGACGAGCTGTACAAGGCTGCCGTTAAATCTGGCACCAAAGCTAAACGTGCTCAGCGTCCGGCAAAATA
TAGCTACGTTGACGAAAACGGCGAAACTAAAACCTGGACTGGCCAAGGCCGTACTCCAGCTGTAATCAAA
AAAGCAATGGATGAGCAAGGTAAATCCCTCGACGATTTCCTGATCAAGCAACCGAAAAAGAAACGCAAAG
TTGGGTAAACCCGCTGATCAGCCTCGACTGTGCCTTCTAGTTGCCAGCCATCTGTTGTTTGCCCCTCCCC
CGTGCCTTCCTTGACCCTGGAAGGTGCCACTCCCACTGTCCTTTCCTAATAAAATGAGGAAATTGCATCG
CATTGTCTGAGTAGGTGTCATTCTATTCTGGGGGGTGGGGTGGGGCAGGACAGCAAGGGGGAGGATTGGG
AAGACAATAGCAGGCATGCTGGGGATGCGGTGGGCTCTATGGCTTCTGAGGCGGAAAGAACCAGCTGGGG
CTCTAGGGGGTATCCCC
[124 nt withheld, positions 2188-2311]
C
[91 nt withheld, positions 2313-2403]
A
[49 nt withheld, positions 2405-2453]
CCTTTGACGTTGGAGTCCACGTTCTTT
[37 nt withheld, positions 2481-2517]
ACCCTATCTCGGTCTATTCTTTTGATTTATAAGGGATTTTGCCGATTTCGGCCTATTGGTTAAAAAATGA
GCTGATTTAACAAAAATTTAACGCGAATTAATTCTGTGGAATGTGTGTCAGTTAGGGTGTGGAAAGTCCC
CAGGCTCCCCAGCAGGCAGAAGTATGCAAAGCATGCATCTCAATTAGTCAGCAACCAGGTGTGGAAAGTC
CCCAGGCTCCCCAGCAGGCAGAAGTATGCAAAGCATGCATCTCAATTAGTCAGCAACCATAGTCCCGCCC
CTAACTCCGCCCATCCCGCCCCTAACTCCGCCCAGTTCCGCCCATTCTCCGCCCCATGGCTGACTAATTT
TTTTTATTTATGCAGAGGCCGAGGCCGCCTCTGCCTCTGAGCTATTCCAGAAGTAGTGAGGAGGCTTTTT
TGGAGGCCTAGGCTTTTGCAAAAAGCTCCCGGGAGCTTGTATATCCATTTTCGGATCTGATCAAGAGACA
GGATGAGGATCGTTTCGCATGATTGAACAAGATGGATTGCACGCAGGTTCTCCGGCCGCTTGGGTGGAGA
GGCTATTCGGCTATGACTGGGCACAACAGACAATCGGCTGCTCTGATGCCGCCGTGTTCCGGCTGTCAGC
GCAGGGGCGCCCGGTTCTTTTTGTCAAGACCGACCTGTCCGGTGCCCTGAATGAACTGCAGGACGAGGCA
GCGCGGCTATCGTGGCTGGCCACGACGGGCGTTCCTTGCGCAGCTGTGCTCGACGTTGTCACTGAAGCGG
GAAGGGACTGGCTGCTATTGGGCGAAGTGCCGGGGCAGGATCTCCTGTCATCTCACCTTGCTCCTGCCGA
GAAAGTATCCATCATGGCTGATGCAATGCGGCGGCTGCATACGCTTGATCCGGCTACCTGCCCATTCGAC
CACCAAGCGAAACATCGCATCGAGCGAGCACGTACTCGGATGGAAGCCGGTCTTGTCGATCAGGATGATC
TGGACGAAGAGCATCAGGGGCTCGCGCCAGCCGAACTGTTCGCCAGGCTCAAGGCGCGCATGCCCGACGG
CGAGGATCTCGTCGTGACCCATGGCGATGCCTGCTTGCCGAATATCATGGTGGAAAATGGCCGCTTTTCT
GGATTCATCGACTGTGGCCGGCTGGGTGTGGCGGACCGCTATCAGGACATAGCGTTGGCTACCCGTGATA
TTGCTGAAGAGCTTGGCGGCGAATGGGCTGACCGCTTCCTCGTGCTTTACGGTATCGCCGCTCCCGATTC
GCAGCGCATCGCCTTCTATCGCCTTCTTGACGAGTTCTTCTGAGCGGGACTCTGGGGTTCGAAATGACCG
ACCAAGCGACGCCCAACCTGCCATCACGAGATTTCGATTCCACCGCCGCCTTCTATGAAAGGTTGGGCTT
CGGAATCGTTTTCCGGGACGCCGGCTGGATGATCCTCCAGCGCGGGGATCTCATGCTGGAGTTCTTCGCC
CACCCCAACTTGTTTATTGCAGCTTATAATGGTTACAAATAAAGCAATAGCATCACAAATTTCACAAATA
AAGCATTTTTTTCACTGCATTCTAGTTGTGGTTTGTCCAAACTCATCAATGTATCTTATCATGTCTGTAT
ACCGTCGACCTCTAGCTAGAGCTTGGCGTAATCATGGTCATAGCTGTTTCCTGTGTGAAATTGTTATCCG
CTCACAATTCCACACAACATACGAGCCGGAAGCATAAAGTGTAAAGCCTGGGGTGCCTAATGAGTGAGCT
AACTCACATTAATTGCGTTGCGCTCACTGCCCGCTTTCCAGTCGGGAAACCTGTCGTGCCAGCTGCATTA
ATGAATCGGCCAACGCGCGGGGAGAGGCGGTTTGCGTATTGGGCGCTCTTCCGCTTCCTCGCTCACTGAC
TCGCTGCGCTCGGTCGTTCGGCTGCGGCGAGCGGTATCAGCTCACTCAAAGGCGGTAATACGGTTATCCA
CAGAATCAGGGGATAACGCAGGAAAGAACATGTGAGCAAAAGGCCAGCAAAAGGCCAGGAACCGTAAAAA
GGCCGCGTTGCTGGCGTTTTTCCATAGGCTCCGCCCCCCTGACGAGCATCACAAAAATCGACGCTCAAGT
CAGAGGTGGCGAAACCCGACAGGACTATAAAGATACCAGGCGTTTCCCCCTGGAAGCTCCCTCGTGCGCT
CTCCTGTTCCGACCCTGCCGCTTACCGGATACCTGTCCGCCTTTCTCCCTTCGGGAAGCGTGGCGCTTTC
TCATAGCTCACGCTGTAGGTATCTCAGTTCGGTGTAGGTCGTTCGCTCCAAGCTGGGCTGTGTGCACGAA
CCCCCCGTTCAGCCCGACCGCTGCGCCTTATCCGGTAACTATCGTCTTGAGTCCAACCCGGTAAGACACG
ACTTATCGCCACTGGCAGCAGCCACTGGTAACAGGATTAGCAGAGCGAGGTATGTAGGCGGTGCTACAGA
GTTCTTGAAGTGGTGGCCTAACTACGGCTACACTAGAAGAACAGTATTTGGTATCTGCGCTCTGCTGAAG
CCAGTTACCTTCGGAAAAAGAGTTGGTAGCTCTTGATCCGGCAAACAAACCACCGCTGGTAGCGGTTTTT
TTGTTTGCAAGCAGCAGATTACGCGCAGAAAAAAAGGATCTCAAGAAGATCCTTTGATCTTTTCTACGGG
GTCTGACGCTCAGTGGAACGAAAACTCACGTTAAGGGATTTTGGTCATGAGATTATCAAAAAGGATCTTC
ACCTAGATCCTTTTAAATTAAAAATGAAGTTTTAAATCAATCTAAAGTATATATGAGTAAACTTGGTCTG
ACAGTTACCAATGCTTAATCAGTGAGGCACCTATCTCAGCGATCTGTCTATTTCGTTCATCCATAGTTGC
CTGACTCCCCGTCGTGTAGATAACTACGATACGGGAGGGCTTACCATCTGGCCCCAGTGCTGCAATGATA
CCGCGAGACCCACGCTCACCGGCTCCAGATTTATCAGCAATAAACCAGCCAGCCGGAAGGGCCGAGCGCA
GAAGTGGTCCTGCAACTTTATCCGCCTCCATCCAGTCTATTAATTGTTGCCGGGAAGCTAGAGTAAGTAG
TTCGCCAGTTAATAGTTTGCGCAACGTTGTTGCCATTGCTACAGGCATCGTGGTGTCACGCTCGTCGTTT
GGTATGGCTTCATTCAGCTCCGGTTCCCAACGATCAAGGCGAGTTACATGATCCCCCATGTTGTGCAAAA
AAGCGGTTAGCTCCTTCGGTCCTCCGATCGTTGTCAGAAGTAAGTTGGCCGCAGTGTTATCACTCATGGT
TATGGCAGCACTGCATAATTCTCTTACTGTCATGCCATCCGTAAGATGCTTTTCTGTGACTGGTGAGTAC
TCAACCAAGTCATTCTGAGAATAGTGTATGCGGCGACCGAGTTGCTCTTGCCCGGCGTCAATACGGGATA
ATACCGCGCCACATAGCAGAACTTTAAAAGTGCTCATCATTGGAAAACGTTCTTCGGGGCGAAAACTCTC
AAGGATCTTACCGCTGTTGAGATCCAGTTCGATGTAACCCACTCGTGCACCCAACTGATCTTCAGCATCT
TTTACTTTCACCAGCGTTTCTGGGTGAGCAAAAACAGGAAGGCAAAATGCCGCAAAAAAGGGAATAAGGG
CGACACGGAAATGTTGAATACTCATACTCTTCCTTTTTCAATATTATTGAAGCATTTATCAGGGTTATTG
TCTCATGAGCGGATACATATTTGAATGTATTTAGAAAAATAAACAAATAGGGGTTCCGCGCACATTTCCC
CGAAAAGTGCCACCTGACGTC
