Features (pLannotate 1.2.2; 21 found; start..end, strand, type, name):
     28..80      -  misc_feature   bom (fragment): basis of mobility region from pBR322
    235..614     +  enhancer       CMV enhancer: human cytomegalovirus immediate early enhancer
    615..818     +  promoter       CMV promoter: human cytomegalovirus (CMV) immediate early promoter
    814..847     +  LTR            5' LTR (truncated) (fragment): truncated 5' long terminal repeat (LTR) from HIV-1
    863..881     +  promoter       T7 promoter: promoter for bacteriophage T7 RNA polymerase
    981..1697    +  CDS            mEGFP: mEGFP is a basic (constitutively fluorescent) green fluorescent protein published in 2002, derived from Aequorea victoria. It has moderate acid sensitivity.
   1698..1871    +  CDS            hns (fragment): HNS_ECOLI - Also known as bglY From Escherichia coli (strain K12).
   1918..2142    +  polyA_signal   bGH poly(A) signal: bovine growth hormone polyadenylation signal
   2146..2167    +  promoter       SV40 promoter (fragment): SV40 enhancer and early promoter
   2188..2616    +  rep_origin     f1 ori (sequence partly withheld): f1 bacteriophage origin of replication; arrow indicates direction of (+) strand synthesis
   2669..2879    +  promoter       SV40 promoter: SV40 early promoter
   2954..3745    +  CDS            neo: KKA2_KLEPN - Also known as kan, nptII. Experimental evidence at protein level: Swiss-Prot protein existence level 1. Resistance to kanamycin, neomycin, paromomycin, ribostamycin, butirosin and gentamicin B. From Klebsiella pneumoniae.
   3769..3927    +  CDS            ble (fragment): BLE_KLEPN - Experimental evidence at protein level: Swiss-Prot protein existence level 1. Binding protein with a strong affinity to the bleomycin family of antibiotics. Binds to CL990; an antimitotic-antibiotic compound. From Klebsiella pneumoniae.
   3922..4043    +  polyA_signal   SV40 poly(A) signal: SV40 polyadenylation signal
   4116..4132    -  protein_bind   lac operator: The lac repressor binds to the lac operator to inhibit transcription in E. coli. This inhibition can be relieved by adding lactose or isopropyl-β-D-thiogalactopyranoside (IPTG). lac repressor encoded by lacI
   4140..4170    -  promoter       lac promoter: promoter for the E. coli lac operon
   4185..4206    -  protein_bind   CAP binding site: CAP binding activates transcription in the presence of cAMP. E. coli catabolite activator protein
   4219..4311    -  CDS            lacI (fragment): lac repressor; lacI; The lac repressor binds to the lac operator to inhibit transcription in E. coli. This inhibition can be relieved by adding lactose or isopropyl-β-D-thiogalactopyranoside (IPTG).
   4494..5082    -  rep_origin     ori: high-copy-number ColE1/pMB1/pBR322/pUC origin of replication
   5253..6113    -  CDS            AmpR: β-lactamase; bla; confers resistance to ampicillin, carbenicillin, and related antibiotics
   6114..6218    -  promoter       AmpR promoter: bla
>Addgene plasmid #163106 | pRD399 | addgene full sequence | sequence record 321847 | Addgene NGS Result
GACGGATCGGGAGATCTCCCGATCCCCTATGGTGCACTCTCAGTACAATCTGCTCTGATGCCGCATAGTT
AAGCCAGTATCTGCTCCCTGCTTGTGTGTTGGAGGTCGCTGAGTAGTGCGCGAGCAAAATTTAAGCTACA
ACAAGGCAAGGCTTGACCGACAATTGCATGAAGAATCTGCTTAGGGTTAGGCGTTTTGCGCTGCTTCGCG
ATGTACGGGCCAGATATACGCGTTGACATTGATTATTGACTAGTTATTAATAGTAATCAATTACGGGGTC
ATTAGTTCATAGCCCATATATGGAGTTCCGCGTTACATAACTTACGGTAAATGGCCCGCCTGGCTGACCG
CCCAACGACCCCCGCCCATTGACGTCAATAATGACGTATGTTCCCATAGTAACGCCAATAGGGACTTTCC
ATTGACGTCAATGGGTGGAGTATTTACGGTAAACTGCCCACTTGGCAGTACATCAAGTGTATCATATGCC
AAGTACGCCCCCTATTGACGTCAATGACGGTAAATGGCCCGCCTGGCATTATGCCCAGTACATGACCTTA
TGGGACTTTCCTACTTGGCAGTACATCTACGTATTAGTCATCGCTATTACCATGGTGATGCGGTTTTGGC
AGTACATCAATGGGCGTGGATAGCGGTTTGACTCACGGGGATTTCCAAGTCTCCACCCCATTGACGTCAA
TGGGAGTTTGTTTTGGCACCAAAATCAACGGGACTTTCCAAAATGTCGTAACAACTCCGCCCCATTGACG
CAAATGGGCGGTAGGCGTGTACGGTGGGAGGTCTATATAAGCAGAGCTCTCTGGCTAACTAGAGAACCCA
CTGCTTACTGGCTTATCGAAATTAATACGACTCACTATAGGGAGACCCAAGCTGGCTAGCGTTTAAACTT
AAGCTTGGTACCGAGCTCGGATCCCCGGGTACCGGTCGCCACCATGCCAAAGAAGAAGAGGAAGGTAGGC
ATGGTGAGCAAGGGCGAGGAGCTGTTCACCGGGGTGGTGCCCATCCTGGTCGAGCTGGACGGCGACGTAA
ACGGCCACAAGTTCAGCGTGTCCGGCGAGGGCGAGGGCGATGCCACCTACGGCAAGCTGACCCTGAAGTT
CATCTGCACCACCGGCAAGCTGCCCGTGCCCTGGCCCACCCTCGTGACCACCCTGACCTACGGCGTGCAG
TGCTTCAGCCGCTACCCCGACCACATGAAGCAGCACGACTTCTTCAAGTCCGCCATGCCCGAAGGCTACG
TCCAGGAGCGCACCATCTTCTTCAAGGACGACGGCAACTACAAGACCCGCGCCGAGGTGAAGTTCGAGGG
CGACACCCTGGTGAACCGCATCGAGCTGAAGGGCATCGACTTCAAGGAGGACGGCAACATCCTGGGGCAC
AAGCTGGAGTACAACTACAACAGCCACAACGTCTATATCATGGCCGACAAGCAGAAGAACGGCATCAAGG
TGAACTTCAAGATCCGCCACAACATCGAGGACGGCAGCGTGCAGCTCGCCGACCACTACCAGCAGAACAC
CCCCATCGGCGACGGCCCCGTGCTGCTGCCCGACAACCACTACCTGAGCACCCAGTCCAAGCTGAGCAAA
GACCCCAACGAGAAGCGCGATCACATGGTCCTGCTGGAGTTCGTGACCGCCGCCGGGATCACTCTCGGCA
TGGACGAGCTGTACAAGGCTGCCGTTAAATCTGGCACCAAAGCTAAACGTGCTCAGCGTCCGGCAAAATA
TAGCTACGTTGACGAAAACGGCGAAACTAAAACCTGGACTGGCCAAGGCCGTACTCCAGCTGTAATCAAA
AAAGCAATGGATGAGCAAGGTAAATCCCTCGACGATTTCCTGATCAAGCAACCGAAAAAGAAACGCAAAG
TTGGGTAAACCCGCTGATCAGCCTCGACTGTGCCTTCTAGTTGCCAGCCATCTGTTGTTTGCCCCTCCCC
CGTGCCTTCCTTGACCCTGGAAGGTGCCACTCCCACTGTCCTTTCCTAATAAAATGAGGAAATTGCATCG
CATTGTCTGAGTAGGTGTCATTCTATTCTGGGGGGTGGGGTGGGGCAGGACAGCAAGGGGGAGGATTGGG
AAGACAATAGCAGGCATGCTGGGGATGCGGTGGGCTCTATGGCTTCTGAGGCGGAAAGAACCAGCTGGGG
CTCTAGGGGGTATCCCC
[124 nt withheld, positions 2188-2311]
C
[91 nt withheld, positions 2313-2403]
A
[49 nt withheld, positions 2405-2453]
CCTTTGACGTTGGAGTCCACGTTCTTT
[37 nt withheld, positions 2481-2517]
ACCCTATCTCGGTCTATTCTTTTGATTTATAAGGGATTTTGCCGATTTCGGCCTATTGGTTAAAAAATGA
GCTGATTTAACAAAAATTTAACGCGAATTAATTCTGTGGAATGTGTGTCAGTTAGGGTGTGGAAAGTCCC
CAGGCTCCCCAGCAGGCAGAAGTATGCAAAGCATGCATCTCAATTAGTCAGCAACCATAGTCCCGCCCCT
AACTCCGCCCATCCCGCCCCTAACTCCGCCCAGTTCCGCCCATTCTCCGCCCCATGGCTGACTAATTTTT
TTTATTTATGCAGAGGCCGAGGCCGCCTCTGCCTCTGAGCTATTCCAGAAGTAGTGAGGAGGCTTTTTTG
GAGGCCTAGGCTTTTGCAAAAAGCTCCCGGGAGCTTGTATATCCATTTTCGGATCTGATCAAGAGACAGG
ATGAGGATCGTTTCGCATGATTGAACAAGATGGATTGCACGCAGGTTCTCCGGCCGCTTGGGTGGAGAGG
CTATTCGGCTATGACTGGGCACAACAGACAATCGGCTGCTCTGATGCCGCCGTGTTCCGGCTGTCAGCGC
AGGGGCGCCCGGTTCTTTTTGTCAAGACCGACCTGTCCGGTGCCCTGAATGAACTGCAGGACGAGGCAGC
GCGGCTATCGTGGCTGGCCACGACGGGCGTTCCTTGCGCAGCTGTGCTCGACGTTGTCACTGAAGCGGGA
AGGGACTGGCTGCTATTGGGCGAAGTGCCGGGGCAGGATCTCCTGTCATCTCACCTTGCTCCTGCCGAGA
AAGTATCCATCATGGCTGATGCAATGCGGCGGCTGCATACGCTTGATCCGGCTACCTGCCCATTCGACCA
CCAAGCGAAACATCGCATCGAGCGAGCACGTACTCGGATGGAAGCCGGTCTTGTCGATCAGGATGATCTG
GACGAAGAGCATCAGGGGCTCGCGCCAGCCGAACTGTTCGCCAGGCTCAAGGCGCGCATGCCCGACGGCG
AGGATCTCGTCGTGACCCATGGCGATGCCTGCTTGCCGAATATCATGGTGGAAAATGGCCGCTTTTCTGG
ATTCATCGACTGTGGCCGGCTGGGTGTGGCGGACCGCTATCAGGACATAGCGTTGGCTACCCGTGATATT
GCTGAAGAGCTTGGCGGCGAATGGGCTGACCGCTTCCTCGTGCTTTACGGTATCGCCGCTCCCGATTCGC
AGCGCATCGCCTTCTATCGCCTTCTTGACGAGTTCTTCTGAGCGGGACTCTGGGGTTCGAAATGACCGAC
CAAGCGACGCCCAACCTGCCATCACGAGATTTCGATTCCACCGCCGCCTTCTATGAAAGGTTGGGCTTCG
GAATCGTTTTCCGGGACGCCGGCTGGATGATCCTCCAGCGCGGGGATCTCATGCTGGAGTTCTTCGCCCA
CCCCAACTTGTTTATTGCAGCTTATAATGGTTACAAATAAAGCAATAGCATCACAAATTTCACAAATAAA
GCATTTTTTTCACTGCATTCTAGTTGTGGTTTGTCCAAACTCATCAATGTATCTTATCATGTCTGTATAC
CGTCGACCTCTAGCTAGAGCTTGGCGTAATCATGGTCATAGCTGTTTCCTGTGTGAAATTGTTATCCGCT
CACAATTCCACACAACATACGAGCCGGAAGCATAAAGTGTAAAGCCTGGGGTGCCTAATGAGTGAGCTAA
CTCACATTAATTGCGTTGCGCTCACTGCCCGCTTTCCAGTCGGGAAACCTGTCGTGCCAGCTGCATTAAT
GAATCGGCCAACGCGCGGGGAGAGGCGGTTTGCGTATTGGGCGCTCTTCCGCTTCCTCGCTCACTGACTC
GCTGCGCTCGGTCGTTCGGCTGCGGCGAGCGGTATCAGCTCACTCAAAGGCGGTAATACGGTTATCCACA
GAATCAGGGGATAACGCAGGAAAGAACATGTGAGCAAAAGGCCAGCAAAAGGCCAGGAACCGTAAAAAGG
CCGCGTTGCTGGCGTTTTTCCATAGGCTCCGCCCCCCTGACGAGCATCACAAAAATCGACGCTCAAGTCA
GAGGTGGCGAAACCCGACAGGACTATAAAGATACCAGGCGTTTCCCCCTGGAAGCTCCCTCGTGCGCTCT
CCTGTTCCGACCCTGCCGCTTACCGGATACCTGTCCGCCTTTCTCCCTTCGGGAAGCGTGGCGCTTTCTC
ATAGCTCACGCTGTAGGTATCTCAGTTCGGTGTAGGTCGTTCGCTCCAAGCTGGGCTGTGTGCACGAACC
CCCCGTTCAGCCCGACCGCTGCGCCTTATCCGGTAACTATCGTCTTGAGTCCAACCCGGTAAGACACGAC
TTATCGCCACTGGCAGCAGCCACTGGTAACAGGATTAGCAGAGCGAGGTATGTAGGCGGTGCTACAGAGT
TCTTGAAGTGGTGGCCTAACTACGGCTACACTAGAAGAACAGTATTTGGTATCTGCGCTCTGCTGAAGCC
AGTTACCTTCGGAAAAAGAGTTGGTAGCTCTTGATCCGGCAAACAAACCACCGCTGGTAGCGGTGGTTTT
TTTGTTTGCAAGCAGCAGATTACGCGCAGAAAAAAAGGATCTCAAGAAGATCCTTTGATCTTTTCTACGG
GGTCTGACGCTCAGTGGAACGAAAACTCACGTTAAGGGATTTTGGTCATGAGATTATCAAAAAGGATCTT
CACCTAGATCCTTTTAAATTAAAAATGAAGTTTTAAATCAATCTAAAGTATATATGAGTAAACTTGGTCT
GACAGTTACCAATGCTTAATCAGTGAGGCACCTATCTCAGCGATCTGTCTATTTCGTTCATCCATAGTTG
CCTGACTCCCCGTCGTGTAGATAACTACGATACGGGAGGGCTTACCATCTGGCCCCAGTGCTGCAATGAT
ACCGCGAGACCCACGCTCACCGGCTCCAGATTTATCAGCAATAAACCAGCCAGCCGGAAGGGCCGAGCGC
AGAAGTGGTCCTGCAACTTTATCCGCCTCCATCCAGTCTATTAATTGTTGCCGGGAAGCTAGAGTAAGTA
GTTCGCCAGTTAATAGTTTGCGCAACGTTGTTGCCATTGCTACAGGCATCGTGGTGTCACGCTCGTCGTT
TGGTATGGCTTCATTCAGCTCCGGTTCCCAACGATCAAGGCGAGTTACATGATCCCCCATGTTGTGCAAA
AAAGCGGTTAGCTCCTTCGGTCCTCCGATCGTTGTCAGAAGTAAGTTGGCCGCAGTGTTATCACTCATGG
TTATGGCAGCACTGCATAATTCTCTTACTGTCATGCCATCCGTAAGATGCTTTTCTGTGACTGGTGAGTA
CTCAACCAAGTCATTCTGAGAATAGTGTATGCGGCGACCGAGTTGCTCTTGCCCGGCGTCAATACGGGAT
AATACCGCGCCACATAGCAGAACTTTAAAAGTGCTCATCATTGGAAAACGTTCTTCGGGGCGAAAACTCT
CAAGGATCTTACCGCTGTTGAGATCCAGTTCGATGTAACCCACTCGTGCACCCAACTGATCTTCAGCATC
TTTTACTTTCACCAGCGTTTCTGGGTGAGCAAAAACAGGAAGGCAAAATGCCGCAAAAAAGGGAATAAGG
GCGACACGGAAATGTTGAATACTCATACTCTTCCTTTTTCAATATTATTGAAGCATTTATCAGGGTTATT
GTCTCATGAGCGGATACATATTTGAATGTATTTAGAAAAATAAACAAATAGGGGTTCCGCGCACATTTCC
CCGAAAAGTGCCACCTGACGTC
